>Addgene plasmid #226989 | pUC19-U6-SpCas9_gRNA-OPA1-del_exon5-gRNA1a_(CJT90) | addgene full sequence | sequence record 453964 | Addgene NGS Result
GACGTCGCTAGCTGTACAAAAAAGCAGGCTTTAAAGGAACCAATTCAGTCGACTGGATCCGGTACCAAGG
TCGGGCAGGAAGAGGGCCTATTTCCCATGATTCCTTCATATTTGCATATACGATACAAGGCTGTTAGAGA
GATAATTAGAATTAATTTGACTGTAAACACAAAGATATTAGTACAAAATACGTGACGTAGAAAGTAATAA
TTTCTTGGGTAGTTTGCAGTTTTAAAATTATGTTTTAAAATGGACTATCATATGCTTACCGTAACTTGAA
AGTATTTCGATTTCTTGGCTTTATATATCTTGTGGAAAGGACGAAACACCGCTCATTGTGAACTCGTGGC
AGTTTTAGAGCTAGAAATAGCAAGTTAAAATAAGGCTAGTCCGTTATCAACTTGAAAAAGTGGCACCGAG
TCGGTGCTTTTTTTAAGCTTGGGCCGCTCGAGGTACCTCTCTACATATGACATGTGAGCAAAAGGCCAGC
AAAAGGCCAGGAACCGTAAAAAGGCCGCGTTGCTGGCGTTTTTCCATAGGCTCCGCCCCCCTGACGAGCA
TCACAAAAATCGACGCTCAAGTCAGAGGTGGCGAAACCCGACAGGACTATAAAGATACCAGGCGTTTCCC
CCTGGAAGCTCCCTCGTGCGCTCTCCTGTTCCGACCCTGCCGCTTACCGGATACCTGTCCGCCTTTCTCC
CTTCGGGAAGCGTGGCGCTTTCTCATAGCTCACGCTGTAGGTATCTCAGTTCGGTGTAGGTCGTTCGCTC
CAAGCTGGGCTGTGTGCACGAACCCCCCGTTCAGCCCGACCGCTGCGCCTTATCCGGTAACTATCGTCTT
GAGTCCAACCCGGTAAGACACGACTTATCGCCACTGGCAGCAGCCACTGGTAACAGGATTAGCAGAGCGA
GGTATGTAGGCGGTGCTACAGAGTTCTTGAAGTGGTGGCCTAACTACGGCTACACTAGAAGAACAGTATT
TGGTATCTGCGCTCTGCTGAAGCCAGTTACCTTCGGAAAAAGAGTTGGTAGCTCTTGATCCGGCAAACAA
ACCACCGCTGGTAGCGGTGGTTTTTTTGTTTGCAAGCAGCAGATTACGCGCAGAAAAAAAGGATCTCAAG
AAGATCCTTTGATCTTTTCTACGGGGTCTGACGCTCAGTGGAACGAAAACTCACGTTAAGGGATTTTGGT
CATGAGATTATCAAAAAGGATCTTCACCTAGATCCTTTTAAATTAAAAATGAAGTTTTAAATCAATCTAA
AGTATATATGAGTAAACTTGGTCTGACAGTTACCAATGCTTAATCAGTGAGGCACCTATCTCAGCGATCT
GTCTATTTCGTTCATCCATAGTTGCCTGACTCCCCGTCGTGTAGATAACTACGATACGGGAGGGCTTACC
ATCTGGCCCCAGTGCTGCAATGATACCGCGAGACCCACGCTCACCGGCTCCAGATTTATCAGCAATAAAC
CAGCCAGCCGGAAGGGCCGAGCGCAGAAGTGGTCCTGCAACTTTATCCGCCTCCATCCAGTCTATTAATT
GTTGCCGGGAAGCTAGAGTAAGTAGTTCGCCAGTTAATAGTTTGCGCAACGTTGTTGCCATTGCTACAGG
CATCGTGGTGTCACGCTCGTCGTTTGGTATGGCTTCATTCAGCTCCGGTTCCCAACGATCAAGGCGAGTT
ACATGATCCCCCATGTTGTGCAAAAAAGCGGTTAGCTCCTTCGGTCCTCCGATCGTTGTCAGAAGTAAGT
TGGCCGCAGTGTTATCACTCATGGTTATGGCAGCACTGCATAATTCTCTTACTGTCATGCCATCCGTAAG
ATGCTTTTCTGTGACTGGTGAGTACTCAACCAAGTCATTCTGAGAATAGTGTATGCGGCGACCGAGTTGC
TCTTGCCCGGCGTCAATACGGGATAATACCGCGCCACATAGCAGAACTTTAAAAGTGCTCATCATTGGAA
AACGTTCTTCGGGGCGAAAACTCTCAAGGATCTTACCGCTGTTGAGATCCAGTTCGATGTAACCCACTCG
TGCACCCAACTGATCTTCAGCATCTTTTACTTTCACCAGCGTTTCTGGGTGAGCAAAAACAGGAAGGCAA
AATGCCGCAAAAAAGGGAATAAGGGCGACACGGAAATGTTGAATACTCATACTCTTCCTTTTTCAATATT
ATTGAAGCATTTATCAGGGTTATTGTCTCATGAGCGGATACATATTTGAATGTATTTAGAAAAATAAACA
AATAGGGGTTCCGCGCACATTTCCCCGAAAAGTGCCACCT
Features (pLannotate 1.2.2; 6 found; start..end, strand, type, name):
     13..30      +  protein_bind   attB1 (fragment): mutant version of attB; recombination site for the Gateway® BP reaction BP Clonase™
     82..322     +  promoter       U6 promoter: RNA polymerase III promoter for human U6 snRNA
    352..427     +  misc_RNA       gRNA scaffold: guide RNA scaffold for the Streptococcus pyogenes CRISPR/Cas9 system
    531..1119    -  rep_origin     ori: high-copy-number ColE1/pMB1/pBR322/pUC origin of replication
   1290..2150    -  CDS            AmpR: β-lactamase; bla; confers resistance to ampicillin, carbenicillin, and related antibiotics
   2151..2255    -  promoter       AmpR promoter: bla
