[The description below was written by a language model from this plasmid's Addgene catalogue record and pLannotate feature annotations shown in this document.]
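Description:
pUC19-U6-SpCas9_gRNA-OPA1-del_exon5-gRNA1a_(CJT90) is a small (about 2.3 kb) mammalian guide RNA expression plasmid built on the BPK1520 backbone, a pUC19-derived vector designed for U6-driven SpCas9 guides. It is maintained in E. coli as a high-copy plasmid through a ColE1/pUC-type origin of replication and is selected with ampicillin via a β-lactamase (AmpR) gene expressed from its native bla promoter. It carries no mammalian selection marker or reporter, and it does not encode Cas9, so the nuclease must be supplied from a separate source.

The payload is a single RNA polymerase III transcription unit. The human U6 snRNA promoter drives a synthetic spacer targeting OPA1, which sits in the short gap between the promoter and the annotated Streptococcus pyogenes Cas9 gRNA scaffold, so that a complete single guide RNA is produced in transfected cells. A short attB1 fragment annotated upstream of the promoter appears to be a partial match or backbone remnant rather than a functional Gateway site. The species of the OPA1 target is not stated in the record; the insert is simply listed as synthetic.

The guide is one half of a paired-cut strategy for generating an OPA1 exon 5 deletion cell line by nuclease-mediated excision. Guide 1a must be used together with a partner guide, 2a or 2b, carried on companion plasmids, presumably so that the two Cas9 cuts flank the exon and the intervening segment is lost on repair. The associated work examined Opa1-dependent remodelling of mitochondrial cristae.
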