Addgene plasmid #226989: pUC19-U6-SpCas9_gRNA-OPA1-del_exon5-gRNA1a_(CJT90)
Purpose: pUC19 plasmid with U6 promoter and SpCas9 gRNA to create an OPA1-del_exon5 cell line via nuclease mediate excision, gRNA 1a must be used with gRNA 2a or 2b
Depositing lab: Benjamin Kleinstiver. Depositing organization: Massachusetts General Hospital. Publication: In situ architecture of Opa1-dependent mitochondrial cristae remodeling. Fry MY, Navarro PP, Hakim P, Ananda VY, Qin X, Landoni JC, Rath S, Inde Z, Lugo CM, Luce BE, Ge Y, McDonald JL, Ali I, Ha LL, Kleinstiver BP, Chan DC, Sarosiek KA, Chao LH. EMBO J. 2024 Feb;43(3):391-413. doi: 10.1038/s44318-024-00027-2. Epub 2024 Jan 15. PubMed 38225406.
Backbone
  Vector backbone: BPK1520
  Backbone manufacturer: Keith Joung, Addgene plasmid #65777
  Vector type: Mammalian Expression, CRISPR
Growth in bacteria
  Bacterial resistance: Ampicillin, 100 μg/mL
  Growth temperature: 37°C
  Growth strain: DH5alpha
  Copy number: High Copy
Gene/Insert
  Gene/Insert name: SpCas9 gRNA 1a to create OPA1-del_exon5 (alt names: CJT90; pUC19-U6-SpCas9_gRNA-OPA1-del_exon5-gRNA1a_(CJT90))
  gRNA/shRNA sequence: GCTCATTGTGAACTCGTGGCA
  Species: Synthetic
  Promoter: U6
  Cloning method: Restriction Enzyme; 5′ cloning site Unknown (unknown if destroyed)
  Sequencing primers: 5′ oS280-CAGGGTTATTGTCTCATGAGCGG
Terms and licenses: Academic/Nonprofit Terms; Industry Terms: Not Available to Industry
How to cite: pUC19-U6-SpCas9_gRNA-OPA1-del_exon5-gRNA1a_(CJT90) was a gift from Benjamin Kleinstiver (Addgene plasmid # 226989 ; http://n2t.net/addgene:226989 ; RRID:Addgene_226989)
